>Addgene plasmid #227279 | pX330-CANX | addgene full sequence | sequence record 451277 | Addgene NGS Result
GAGGGCCTATTTCCCATGATTCCTTCATATTTGCATATACGATACAAGGCTGTTAGAGAGATAATTGGAA
TTAATTTGACTGTAAACACAAAGATATTAGTACAAAATACGTGACGTAGAAAGTAATAATTTCTTGGGTA
GTTTGCAGTTTTAAAATTATGTTTTAAAATGGACTATCATATGCTTACCGTAACTTGAAAGTATTTCGAT
TTCTTGGCTTTATATATCTTGTGGAAAGGACGAAACACCGAGATTGTTTCACTCTCTTCGGTTTTAGAGC
TAGAAATAGCAAGTTAAAATAAGGCTAGTCCGTTATCAACTTGAAAAAGTGGCACCGAGTCGGTGCTTTT
TTGTTTTAGAGCTAGAAATAGCAAGTTAAAATAAGGCTAGTCCGTTTTTAGCGCGTGCGCCAATTCTGCA
GACAAATGGCTCTAGAGGTACCCGTTACATAACTTACGGTAAATGGCCCGCCTGGCTGACCGCCCAACGA
CCCCCGCCCATTGACGTCAATAGTAACGCCAATAGGGACTTTCCATTGACGTCAATGGGTGGAGTATTTA
CGGTAAACTGCCCACTTGGCAGTACATCAAGTGTATCATATGCCAAGTACGCCCCCTATTGACGTCAATG
ACGGTAAATGGCCCGCCTGGCATTGTGCCCAGTACATGACCTTATGGGACTTTCCTACTTGGCAGTACAT
CTACGTATTAGTCATCGCTATTACCATGGTCGAGGTGAGCCCCACGTTCTGCTTCACTCTCCCCATCTCC
CCCCCCTCCCCACCCCCAATTTTGTATTTATTTATTTTTTAATTATTTTGTGCAGCGATGGGGGCGGGGG
GGGGGGGGGGGCGCGCGCGGGGGGGGGGGGGGGGGGGGGGGGGGGGGGGGGGGGCGAGGCGGAGAGGTGC
GGCGGCAGCCAATCAGAGCGGCGCGCTCCGAAAGTTTCCTTTTATGGCGAGGCGGCGGCGGCGGCGGCCC
TATAAAAAGCGAAGCGCGCGGCGGGCGGGAGTCGCTGCGCGCTGCCTTCGCCCCGTGCCCCGCTCCGCCG
CCGCCTCGCGCCGCCCGCCCCGGCTCTGACTGACCGCGTTACTCCCACAGGTGAGCGGGCGGGACGGCCC
TTCTCCTCCGGGCTGTAATTAGCTGAGCAAGAGGTAAGGGTTTAAGGGATGGTTGGTTGGTGGGGTATTA
ATGTTTAATTACCTGGAGCACCTGCCTGAAATCACTTTTTTTCAGGTTGGACCGGTGCCACCATGGACTA
TAAGGACCACGACGGAGACTACAAGGATCATGATATTGATTACAAAGACGATGACGATAAGATGGCCCCA
AAGAAGAAGCGGAAGGTCGGTATCCACGGAGTCCCAGCAGCCGACAAGAAGTACAGCATCGGCCTGGACA
TCGGCACCAACTCTGTGGGCTGGGCCGTGATCACCGACGAGTACAAGGTGCCCAGCAAGAAATTCAAGGT
GCTGGGCAACACCGACCGGCACAGCATCAAGAAGAACCTGATCGGAGCCCTGCTGTTCGACAGCGGCGAA
ACAGCCGAGGCCACCCGGCTGAAGAGAACCGCCAGAAGAAGATACACCAGACGGAAGAACCGGATCTGCT
ATCTGCAAGAGATCTTCAGCAACGAGATGGCCAAGGTGGACGACAGCTTCTTCCACAGACTGGAAGAGTC
CTTCCTGGTGGAAGAGGATAAGAAGCACGAGCGGCACCCCATCTTCGGCAACATCGTGGACGAGGTGGCC
TACCACGAGAAGTACCCCACCATCTACCACCTGAGAAAGAAACTGGTGGACAGCACCGACAAGGCCGACC
TGCGGCTGATCTATCTGGCCCTGGCCCACATGATCAAGTTCCGGGGCCACTTCCTGATCGAGGGCGACCT
GAACCCCGACAACAGCGACGTGGACAAGCTGTTCATCCAGCTGGTGCAGACCTACAACCAGCTGTTCGAG
GAAAACCCCATCAACGCCAGCGGCGTGGACGCCAAGGCCATCCTGTCTGCCAGACTGAGCAAGAGCAGAC
GGCTGGAAAATCTGATCGCCCAGCTGCCCGGCGAGAAGAAGAATGGCCTGTTCGGAAACCTGATTGCCCT
GAGCCTGGGCCTGACCCCCAACTTCAAGAGCAACTTCGACCTGGCCGAGGATGCCAAACTGCAGCTGAGC
AAGGACACCTACGACGACGACCTGGACAACCTGCTGGCCCAGATCGGCGACCAGTACGCCGACCTGTTTC
TGGCCGCCAAGAACCTGTCCGACGCCATCCTGCTGAGCGACATCCTGAGAGTGAACACCGAGATCACCAA
GGCCCCCCTGAGCGCCTCTATGATCAAGAGATACGACGAGCACCACCAGGACCTGACCCTGCTGAAAGCT
CTCGTGCGGCAGCAGCTGCCTGAGAAGTACAAAGAGATTTTCTTCGACCAGAGCAAGAACGGCTACGCCG
GCTACATTGACGGCGGAGCCAGCCAGGAAGAGTTCTACAAGTTCATCAAGCCCATCCTGGAAAAGATGGA
CGGCACCGAGGAACTGCTCGTGAAGCTGAACAGAGAGGACCTGCTGCGGAAGCAGCGGACCTTCGACAAC
GGCAGCATCCCCCACCAGATCCACCTGGGAGAGCTGCACGCCATTCTGCGGCGGCAGGAAGATTTTTACC
CATTCCTGAAGGACAACCGGGAAAAGATCGAGAAGATCCTGACCTTCCGCATCCCCTACTACGTGGGCCC
TCTGGCCAGGGGAAACAGCAGATTCGCCTGGATGACCAGAAAGAGCGAGGAAACCATCACCCCCTGGAAC
TTCGAGGAAGTGGTGGACAAGGGCGCTTCCGCCCAGAGCTTCATCGAGCGGATGACCAACTTCGATAAGA
ACCTGCCCAACGAGAAGGTGCTGCCCAAGCACAGCCTGCTGTACGAGTACTTCACCGTGTATAACGAGCT
GACCAAAGTGAAATACGTGACCGAGGGAATGAGAAAGCCCGCCTTCCTGAGCGGCGAGCAGAAAAAGGCC
ATCGTGGACCTGCTGTTCAAGACCAACCGGAAAGTGACCGTGAAGCAGCTGAAAGAGGACTACTTCAAGA
AAATCGAGTGCTTCGACTCCGTGGAAATCTCCGGCGTGGAAGATCGGTTCAACGCCTCCCTGGGCACATA
CCACGATCTGCTGAAAATTATCAAGGACAAGGACTTCCTGGACAATGAGGAAAACGAGGACATTCTGGAA
GATATCGTGCTGACCCTGACACTGTTTGAGGACAGAGAGATGATCGAGGAACGGCTGAAAACCTATGCCC
ACCTGTTCGACGACAAAGTGATGAAGCAGCTGAAGCGGCGGAGATACACCGGCTGGGGCAGGCTGAGCCG
GAAGCTGATCAACGGCATCCGGGACAAGCAGTCCGGCAAGACAATCCTGGATTTCCTGAAGTCCGACGGC
TTCGCCAACAGAAACTTCATGCAGCTGATCCACGACGACAGCCTGACCTTTAAAGAGGACATCCAGAAAG
CCCAGGTGTCCGGCCAGGGCGATAGCCTGCACGAGCACATTGCCAATCTGGCCGGCAGCCCCGCCATTAA
GAAGGGCATCCTGCAGACAGTGAAGGTGGTGGACGAGCTCGTGAAAGTGATGGGCCGGCACAAGCCCGAG
AACATCGTGATCGAAATGGCCAGAGAGAACCAGACCACCCAGAAGGGACAGAAGAACAGCCGCGAGAGAA
TGAAGCGGATCGAAGAGGGCATCAAAGAGCTGGGCAGCCAGATCCTGAAAGAACACCCCGTGGAAAACAC
CCAGCTGCAGAACGAGAAGCTGTACCTGTACTACCTGCAGAATGGGCGGGATATGTACGTGGACCAGGAA
CTGGACATCAACCGGCTGTCCGACTACGATGTGGACCATATCGTGCCTCAGAGCTTTCTGAAGGACGACT
CCATCGACAACAAGGTGCTGACCAGAAGCGACAAGAACCGGGGCAAGAGCGACAACGTGCCCTCCGAAGA
GGTCGTGAAGAAGATGAAGAACTACTGGCGGCAGCTGCTGAACGCCAAGCTGATTACCCAGAGAAAGTTC
GACAATCTGACCAAGGCCGAGAGAGGCGGCCTGAGCGAACTGGATAAGGCCGGCTTCATCAAGAGACAGC
TGGTGGAAACCCGGCAGATCACAAAGCACGTGGCACAGATCCTGGACTCCCGGATGAACACTAAGTACGA
CGAGAATGACAAGCTGATCCGGGAAGTGAAAGTGATCACCCTGAAGTCCAAGCTGGTGTCCGATTTCCGG
AAGGATTTCCAGTTTTACAAAGTGCGCGAGATCAACAACTACCACCACGCCCACGACGCCTACCTGAACG
CCGTCGTGGGAACCGCCCTGATCAAAAAGTACCCTAAGCTGGAAAGCGAGTTCGTGTACGGCGACTACAA
GGTGTACGACGTGCGGAAGATGATCGCCAAGAGCGAGCAGGAAATCGGCAAGGCTACCGCCAAGTACTTC
TTCTACAGCAACATCATGAACTTTTTCAAGACCGAGATTACCCTGGCCAACGGCGAGATCCGGAAGCGGC
CTCTGATCGAGACAAACGGCGAAACCGGGGAGATCGTGTGGGATAAGGGCCGGGATTTTGCCACCGTGCG
GAAAGTGCTGAGCATGCCCCAAGTGAATATCGTGAAAAAGACCGAGGTGCAGACAGGCGGCTTCAGCAAA
GAGTCTATCCTGCCCAAGAGGAACAGCGATAAGCTGATCGCCAGAAAGAAGGACTGGGACCCTAAGAAGT
ACGGCGGCTTCGACAGCCCCACCGTGGCCTATTCTGTGCTGGTGGTGGCCAAAGTGGAAAAGGGCAAGTC
CAAGAAACTGAAGAGTGTGAAAGAGCTGCTGGGGATCACCATCATGGAAAGAAGCAGCTTCGAGAAGAAT
CCCATCGACTTTCTGGAAGCCAAGGGCTACAAAGAAGTGAAAAAGGACCTGATCATCAAGCTGCCTAAGT
ACTCCCTGTTCGAGCTGGAAAACGGCCGGAAGAGAATGCTGGCCTCTGCCGGCGAACTGCAGAAGGGAAA
CGAACTGGCCCTGCCCTCCAAATATGTGAACTTCCTGTACCTGGCCAGCCACTATGAGAAGCTGAAGGGC
TCCCCCGAGGATAATGAGCAGAAACAGCTGTTTGTGGAACAGCACAAGCACTACCTGGACGAGATCATCG
AGCAGATCAGCGAGTTCTCCAAGAGAGTGATCCTGGCCGACGCTAATCTGGACAAAGTGCTGTCCGCCTA
CAACAAGCACCGGGATAAGCCCATCAGAGAGCAGGCCGAGAATATCATCCACCTGTTTACCCTGACCAAT
CTGGGAGCCCCTGCCGCCTTCAAGTACTTTGACACCACCATCGACCGGAAGAGGTACACCAGCACCAAAG
AGGTGCTGGACGCCACCCTGATCCACCAGAGCATCACCGGCCTGTACGAGACACGGATCGACCTGTCTCA
GCTGGGAGGCGACAAAAGGCCGGCGGCCACGAAAAAGGCCGGCCAGGCAAAAAAGAAAAAGTAAGAATTC
CTAGAGCTCGCTGATCAGCCTCGACTGTGCCTTCTAGTTGCCAGCCATCTGTTGTTTGCCCCTCCCCCGT
GCCTTCCTTGACCCTGGAAGGTGCCACTCCCACTGTCCTTTCCTAATAAAATGAGGAAATTGCATCGCAT
TGTCTGAGTAGGTGTCATTCTATTCTGGGGGGTGGGGTGGGGCAGGACAGCAAGGGGGAGGATTGGGAAG
AGAATAGCAGGCATGCTGGGGAGCGGCCGCAGGAACCCCTAGTGATGGAGTTGGCCACTCCCTCTCTGCG
CGCTCGCTCGCTCACTGAGGCCGGGCGACCAAAGGTCGCCCGACGCCCGGGCTTTGCCCGGGCGGCCTCA
GTGAGCGAGCGAGCGCGCAGCTGCCTGCAGGGGCGCCTGATGCGGTATTTTCTCCTTACGCATCTGTGCG
GTATTTCACACCGCATA
[95 nt withheld, positions 5968-6062]
T
[46 nt withheld, positions 6064-6109]
C
[141 nt withheld, positions 6111-6251]
CCTTTGACGTTGGAGTCCACGTTCTTT
[37 nt withheld, positions 6279-6315]
ACTCTATCTCGGGCTATTCTTTTGATTTATAAGGGATTTTGCCGATTTCGGTCTATTGGTTAAAAAATGA
GCTGATTTAACAAAAATTTAACGCGAATTTTAACAAAATATTAACGTTTACAATTTTATGGTGCACTCTC
AGTACAATCTGCTCTGATGCCGCATAGTTAAGCCAGCCCCGACACCCGCCAACACCCGCTGACGCGCCCT
GACGGGCTTGTCTGCTCCCGGCATCCGCTTACAGACAAGCTGTGACCGTCTCCGGGAGCTGCATGTGTCA
GAGGTTTTCACCGTCATCACCGAAACGCGCGAGACGAAAGGGCCTCGTGATACGCCTATTTTTATAGGTT
AATGTCATGATAATAATGGTTTCTTAGACGTCAGGTGGCACTTTTCGGGGAAATGTGCGCGGAACCCCTA
TTTGTTTATTTTTCTAAATACATTCAAATATGTATCCGCTCATGAGACAATAACCCTGATAAATGCTTCA
ATAATATTGAAAAAGGAAGAGTATGAGTATTCAACATTTCCGTGTCGCCCTTATTCCCTTTTTTGCGGCA
TTTTGCCTTCCTGTTTTTGCTCACCCAGAAACGCTGGTGAAAGTAAAAGATGCTGAAGATCAGTTGGGTG
CACGAGTGGGTTACATCGAACTGGATCTCAACAGCGGTAAGATCCTTGAGAGTTTTCGCCCCGAAGAACG
TTTTCCAATGATGAGCACTTTTAAAGTTCTGCTATGTGGCGCGGTATTATCCCGTATTGACGCCGGGCAA
GAGCAACTCGGTCGCCGCATACACTATTCTCAGAATGACTTGGTTGAGTACTCACCAGTCACAGAAAAGC
ATCTTACGGATGGCATGACAGTAAGAGAATTATGCAGTGCTGCCATAACCATGAGTGATAACACTGCGGC
CAACTTACTTCTGACAACGATCGGAGGACCGAAGGAGCTAACCGCTTTTTTGCACAACATGGGGGATCAT
GTAACTCGCCTTGATCGTTGGGAACCGGAGCTGAATGAAGCCATACCAAACGACGAGCGTGACACCACGA
TGCCTGTAGCAATGGCAACAACGTTGCGCAAACTATTAACTGGCGAACTACTTACTCTAGCTTCCCGGCA
ACAATTAATAGACTGGATGGAGGCGGATAAAGTTGCAGGACCACTTCTGCGCTCGGCCCTTCCGGCTGGC
TGGTTTATTGCTGATAAATCTGGAGCCGGTGAGCGTGGAAGCCGCGGTATCATTGCAGCACTGGGGCCAG
ATGGTAAGCCCTCCCGTATCGTAGTTATCTACACGACGGGGAGTCAGGCAACTATGGATGAACGAAATAG
ACAGATCGCTGAGATAGGTGCCTCACTGATTAAGCATTGGTAACTGTCAGACCAAGTTTACTCATATATA
CTTTAGATTGATTTAAAACTTCATTTTTAATTTAAAAGGATCTAGGTGAAGATCCTTTTTGATAATCTCA
TGACCAAAATCCCTTAACGTGAGTTTTCGTTCCACTGAGCGTCAGACCCCGTAGAAAAGATCAAAGGATC
TTCTTGAGATCCTTTTTTTCTGCGCGTAATCTGCTGCTTGCAAACAAAAAAACCACCGCTACCAGCGGTG
GTTTGTTTGCCGGATCAAGAGCTACCAACTCTTTTTCCGAAGGTAACTGGCTTCAGCAGAGCGCAGATAC
CAAATACTGTTCTTCTAGTGTAGCCGTAGTTAGGCCACCACTTCAAGAACTCTGTAGCACCGCCTACATA
CCTCGCTCTGCTAATCCTGTTACCAGTGGCTGCTGCCAGTGGCGATAAGTCGTGTCTTACCGGGTTGGAC
TCAAGACGATAGTTACCGGATAAGGCGCAGCGGTCGGGCTGAACGGGGGGTTCGTGCACACAGCCCAGCT
TGGAGCGAACGACCTACACCGAACTGAGATACCTACAGCGTGAGCTATGAGAAAGCGCCACGCTTCCCGA
AGGGAGAAAGGCGGACAGGTATCCGGTAAGCGGCAGGGTCGGAACAGGAGAGCGCACGAGGGAGCTTCCA
GGGGGAAACGCCTGGTATCTTTATAGTCCTGTCGGGTTTCGCCACCTCTGACTTGAGCGTCGATTTTTGT
GATGCTCGTCAGGGGGGCGGAGCCTATGGAAAAACGCCAGCAACGCGGCCTTTTTACGGTTCCTGGCCTT
TTGCTGGCCTTTTGCTCACATGT
Features (pLannotate 1.2.2; 18 found; start..end, strand, type, name):
      1..241     +  promoter       U6 promoter: RNA polymerase III promoter for human U6 snRNA
    271..346     +  misc_RNA       gRNA scaffold: guide RNA scaffold for the Streptococcus pyogenes CRISPR/Cas9 system
    353..396     +  misc_RNA       gRNA scaffold (fragment): guide RNA scaffold for the Streptococcus pyogenes CRISPR/Cas9 system
    443..728     +  enhancer       CMV enhancer: human cytomegalovirus immediate early enhancer; contains an 18-bp deletion relative to the standard CMV enhancer
    730..1007    +  promoter       chicken β-actin promoter: No description available
   1008..1235    +  intron         hybrid intron: hybrid between chicken β-actin (CBA) and minute virus of mice (MMV) introns (Gray et al., 2011)
   1373..2974    +  CDS            Cas9(N): N-terminal portion of Streptococcus pyogenes Cas9 (Zetsche et al., 2015)
   2975..5473    +  CDS            Cas9(C): C-terminal portion of Streptococcus pyogenes Cas9 (Zetsche et al., 2015)
   5474..5521    +  CDS            nucleoplasmin NLS: bipartite nuclear localization signal from nucleoplasmin
   5555..5666    +  polyA_signal   bGH poly(A) signal: bovine growth hormone polyadenylation signal
   5771..5911    +  repeat_region  AAV2 ITR: inverted terminal repeat of adeno-associated virus serotype 2 inverted
   5916..5967    -  misc_feature   bom (fragment): basis of mobility region from pBR322
   5986..6441    +  rep_origin     f1 ori (sequence partly withheld): f1 bacteriophage origin of replication; arrow indicates direction of (+) strand synthesis
   6442..6491    -  misc_feature   bom (fragment): basis of mobility region from pBR322
   6593..6628    -  CDS            rop (fragment): Rop protein, which maintains plasmids at low copy number; rop
   6723..6827    +  promoter       AmpR promoter: bla
   6828..7688    +  CDS            AmpR: β-lactamase; bla; confers resistance to ampicillin, carbenicillin, and related antibiotics
   7859..8447    +  rep_origin     ori: high-copy-number ColE1/pMB1/pBR322/pUC origin of replication
