[The description below was written by a language model from this plasmid's Addgene catalogue record and pLannotate feature annotations shown in this document.]
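Description:
pX330-CANX is a mammalian CRISPR expression plasmid built on the pX330 backbone, an all-in-one vector that delivers both Streptococcus pyogenes Cas9 and a single guide RNA from one plasmid. It is propagated in E. coli under ampicillin selection (β-lactamase with its own promoter) and replicates from a ColE1/pUC-type origin. The catalogue nevertheless lists it as low copy. An f1 phage origin is also present, and the small bom and rop fragments flanking it appear to be backbone remnants rather than functional elements.

The insert is a 20-nt spacer directed at the C-terminal end of the human CANX (calnexin) coding region. It sits between the human U6 RNA polymerase III promoter and the SpCas9 guide RNA scaffold. The feature table leaves a gap at this position rather than annotating the spacer, and a second, partial scaffold fragment lies just downstream. Cas9 is expressed from a separate Pol II cassette composed of a CMV enhancer, chicken β-actin promoter and hybrid intron, and it ends in a bovine growth hormone polyadenylation signal. The Cas9 reading frame is annotated as adjoining N- and C-terminal portions that together form the contiguous protein, and it carries a C-terminal nucleoplasmin nuclear localisation signal to direct the nuclease into the nucleus. A single AAV2 inverted terminal repeat follows the poly(A) signal. With only one ITR annotated, the plasmid is not a packageable AAV genome.

According to the record, the construct is used to cut near the CANX stop codon so that a co-delivered donor can be knocked in. This fits a CRISPR-based endogenous tagging workflow for adding C-terminal tags to the native calnexin locus in human cells.
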