Addgene plasmid #227279: pX330-CANX
Purpose: Expresses SpCas9 and a sgRNA targeting the C-terminus of CANX for knock-in.
Depositing lab: Laurence Pelletier. Publication: qTAG: an adaptable plasmid scaffold for CRISPR-based endogenous tagging. Philip R, Sharma A, Matellan L, Erpf AC, Hsu WH, Tkach JM, Wyatt HDM, Pelletier L. EMBO J. 2024 Dec 12. doi: 10.1038/s44318-024-00337-5. PubMed 39668248.
Backbone
  Vector backbone: pX330
  Backbone manufacturer: Feng Zhang, Addgene #42230
  Backbone size w/o insert (bp): 8484
  Vector type: Mammalian Expression, CRISPR
Growth in bacteria
  Bacterial resistance: Ampicillin, 100 μg/mL
  Growth temperature: 37°C
  Growth strain: DH5alpha
  Copy number: Low Copy
Gene/Insert
  Gene/Insert name: sgRNA Targeting C-terminus of CANX (alt name: CANX)
  gRNA/shRNA sequence: AGATTGTTTCACTCTCTTCG
  Species: H. sapiens (human)
  Insert size (bp): 20
  Entrez Gene: CANX (a.k.a. CNX, IP90, P90)
  Promoter: U6
  Cloning method: Unknown
  Sequencing primers: 5′ GCCTTTTTACGGTTCCTGGC
Terms and licenses: Academic/Nonprofit Terms; Industry Terms: Not Available to Industry
How to cite: pX330-CANX was a gift from Laurence Pelletier (Addgene plasmid # 227279 ; http://n2t.net/addgene:227279 ; RRID:Addgene_227279)
